Addgene plasmid #218889: MUNC13-1 MUN
Purpose: Expresses the MUN domain from MUNC13-1 in bacteria
Depositing lab: Axel Brunger. Depositing organization: Stanford University. Publication: Observing isolated synaptic vesicle association and fusion ex vivo. Leitz J, Wang C, Esquivies L, Peters JJ, Gopal N, Pfuetzner RA, Wang AL, Brunger AT. Nat Protoc. 2024 Jul 2. doi: 10.1038/s41596-024-01014-x. PubMed 38956381.
Backbone
  Vector backbone: pTEV
  Vector type: Bacterial Expression
Growth in bacteria
  Bacterial resistance: Ampicillin, 100 μg/mL
  Growth temperature: 37°C
  Growth strain: DH5alpha
  Copy number: Unknown
Gene/Insert
  Gene/Insert name: MUNC13-1 MUN domain
  Species: R. norvegicus (rat)
  Entrez Gene: Unc13a (a.k.a. Munc13-1, Unc13h1)
  Tag / fusion protein: 6 his (N terminal on backbone)
Terms and licenses: Academic/Nonprofit Terms; Industry Terms: Not Available to Industry
How to cite: MUNC13-1 MUN was a gift from Axel Brunger (Addgene plasmid # 218889 ; http://n2t.net/addgene:218889 ; RRID:Addgene_218889)
