[The description below was written by a language model from this plasmid's Addgene catalogue record and pLannotate feature annotations shown in this document.]
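Description:
MUNC13-1 MUN is a bacterial expression plasmid built on the pTEV backbone, a pET-style T7 vector of about 7.4 kb, for producing the MUN domain of rat Munc13-1 (Unc13a) in E. coli. It replicates from a ColE1/pBR322-type origin. The annotation splits this origin into two fragments around a short spurious match, and the neighbouring bom and rop elements suggest moderate rather than high copy number, although the record lists copy number as unknown. Selection is by ampicillin through the bla gene and its own promoter. An f1 origin is also present, and two tetracycline-resistance fragments flanking the lacI cassette are non-functional remnants of the pBR322 lineage.

The expression cassette runs from a T7 promoter with an adjacent lac operator, through the phage T7 gene 10 ribosome binding site, into an N-terminal histidine tag, and ends at a T7 terminator. The tag is recorded as 6xHis in the catalogue and detected as a partial 8xHis match in the feature table. It is followed by a TEV protease cleavage site and then a roughly 1.9 kb Unc13a fragment. The annotation tool matched this fragment to the mouse orthologue, but the catalogue gives the species as rat. A plasmid-borne lacI gene supplies repressor, so transcription stays off until it is induced with IPTG in a host that expresses T7 RNA polymerase.

This layout allows affinity purification of the protein on a metal-chelate resin and removal of the tag with TEV protease. The Munc13-1 MUN domain acts in synaptic vesicle priming, and the associated publication concerns ex vivo assays of isolated synaptic vesicle association and fusion, where the purified recombinant protein would presumably be used as a component.
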