Features (pLannotate 1.2.2; 21 found; start..end, strand, type, name):
     31..50      +  CDS            8xHis (fragment): 8xHis affinity tag
     72..92      +  CDS            TEV site: tobacco etch virus (TEV) protease recognition and cleavage site
    102..2012    +  CDS            Unc13a (fragment): UN13A_MOUSE - Experimental evidence at protein level: Swiss-Prot protein existence level 1. Plays a role in vesicle maturation during exocytosis as a target of the diacylglycerol second messenger pathway. Involved in neurotransmitter release by acting in synaptic vesicle priming prior to vesicle fusion and participates in the activity-dependent refilling of readily releasable vesicle pool (RRP). Essential for synaptic vesicle maturation in most excitatory/glutamatergic but not inhibitory/GABA- mediated synapses. Facilitates neuronal dense core vesicles fusion as well as controls the location a
   2030..2077    +  terminator     T7 terminator: transcription terminator for bacteriophage T7 RNA polymerase
   2114..2542    +  rep_origin     f1 ori (sequence partly withheld): f1 bacteriophage origin of replication; arrow indicates direction of (+) strand synthesis
   2595..2699    +  promoter       AmpR promoter: bla
   2700..3560    +  CDS            AmpR: β-lactamase; bla; confers resistance to ampicillin, carbenicillin, and related antibiotics
   3731..3966    +  rep_origin     ori (fragment): high-copy-number ColE1/pMB1/pBR322/pUC origin of replication
   3964..4047    +  CDS            rbbA (fragment): RBBA_ECOLI - Also known as yhiG, yhiH. Experimental evidence at protein level: Swiss-Prot protein existence level 1. Exhibits an intrinsic ATPase activity that is stimulated by both 70S ribosomes and 30S ribosomal subunits. Could be involved in protein-chain elongation and in release of deacyl-tRNA from ribosomes after peptide bond synthesis. Stimulates the synthesis of polyphenylalanine in vitro. From Escherichia coli (strain K12).
   4047..4400    +  rep_origin     ori (fragment): high-copy-number ColE1/pMB1/pBR322/pUC origin of replication
   4586..4725    -  misc_feature   bom: basis of mobility region from pBR322
   4827..5018    -  CDS            rop: Rop protein, which maintains plasmids at low copy number; rop
   5035..5415    +  CDS            YPB1_ECOLX: Protein predicted: Swiss-Prot protein existence level 4. From Escherichia coli.
   5487..5778    -  CDS            TcR (fragment): tetracycline efflux protein; tet; confers resistance to tetracycline
   5793..5814    -  protein_bind   CAP binding site: CAP binding activates transcription in the presence of cAMP. E. coli catabolite activator protein
   5827..6909    -  CDS            lacI: lac repressor; lacI; The lac repressor binds to the lac operator to inhibit transcription in E. coli. This inhibition can be relieved by adding lactose or isopropyl-β-D-thiogalactopyranoside (IPTG).
   6910..6987    -  promoter       lacI promoter: lacI
   6995..7274    -  CDS            TcR (fragment): tetracycline efflux protein; tet; confers resistance to tetracycline
   7296..7314    +  promoter       T7 promoter: promoter for bacteriophage T7 RNA polymerase
   7315..7339    +  protein_bind   lac operator: The lac repressor binds to the lac operator to inhibit transcription in E. coli. This inhibition can be relieved by adding lactose or isopropyl-β-D-thiogalactopyranoside (IPTG). lac repressor encoded by lacI
   7354..11      +  RBS            RBS (across the origin): efficient ribosome binding site from bacteriophage T7 gene 10 (Olins and Rangwala, 1989)
>Addgene plasmid #218889 | MUNC13-1 MUN | addgene full sequence | sequence record 445909 | Addgene NGS Result
TAAGAAGGAGATATACATATATGTCGTACTACCATCACCATCACCATCACGATTACGATATCCCAACTAG
TGAAAACCTGTATTTTCAGGGCGCTAGCATGGGTGACGACGCCTGGAAGGTTTACTATGATGAGACTGCC
CAGGAGATCGTGGATGAGTTTGCCATGCGCTATGGCGTTGAATCCATCTACCAAGCCATGACCCACTTTG
CCTGCCTCTCCTCCAAGTACATGTGCCCTGGGGTACCCGCTGTCATGAGCACCCTGCTTGCCAACATCAA
CGCCTACTACGCACACACCACCGCCTCCACCAACGTGTCTGCCTCCGACCGCTTCGCTGCCTCCAATTTC
GGGAAAGAGCGCTTTGTGAAACTTCTGGACCAGCTGCACAACTCCCTGCGGATTGACCTGTCCATGTACC
GGAACAACTTCCCGGCCAGCAGCCCCGAGCGGCTGCAGGATCTCAAGTCCACAGTGGACCTGCTTACCAG
CATCACCTTCTTCCGGATGAAGGTTCAGGAACTGCAGAGTCCGCCACGTGCCAGTCAGGTGGTGAAGGAC
TGCGTGAAGGCGTGCCTCAACTCCACCTACGAGTACATCTTCAACAACTGTCATGAGCTCTATGGCCGGG
AGTACCAGACAGACCCGGCCAAGAAGGGGGAGGTCCCCCCGGAGGAGCAAGGCCCTAGCATCAAGAACCT
GGATTTCTGGTCCAAGCTCATCACCCTCATCGTGTCTATCATTGAGGAGGATAAGAACTCCTACACACCC
TGCCTCAATCAGTTTCCCCAGGAGCTGAATGTGGGGAAGATCAGTGCTGAGGTGATGTGGAGCCTGTTTG
CCCAGGACATGAAGTACGCCATGGAGGAACACGACAAGCACCGGCTGTGTAAGAGCGCAGACTACATGAA
CCTGCATTTCAAGGTCAAGTGGTTGTACAACGAGTACGTGGCTGAACTGCCCACCTTCAAGGACCGCGTG
CCGGAGTACCCTGCGTGGTTTGAGCCCTTCGTCATCCAGTGGTTAGATGAGAATGAGGAGGTGTCCCGGG
ACTTCCTGCATGGTGCACTCGAGCGGGACAAGAAGGATGGGTTCCAGCAGACATCGGAGCACGCCCTGTT
CTCTTGCTCGGTAGTGGACGTCTTCTCCCAGCTCAACCAGAGCTTTGAGATCATCAAGAAGCTGGAGTGT
CCTGACCCCCAGATTGTGGGCCACTACATGCGGCGCTTTGCCAAGACCATTAGCAATGTGCTTCTCCAGT
ACGCCGACATCGTCTCCAAGGACTTCGCTTCCTACTGCTCCAAGGAGAAGGAGAAAGTGCCCTGCATCCT
CATGAACAACACACAGCAGCTGCGGGTGCAGCTGGAGAAGATGTTCGAGGCGATGGGTGGGAAGGAGCTG
GACGCCGAGGCCAGTGGAACCCTGAAGGAGCTGCAGGTGAAACTCAACAATGTCCTGGATGAACTCAGCC
ACGTGTTTGCCACCAGCTTCCAGCCACACATCGAGGAGTGTGTCAGACAAATGGGTGACATCCTAAGCCA
AGTGAAGGGCACGGGCAACGTGCCCGCCAGTGCCTGCAGCAGCGTGGCACAGGACGCAGACAACGTGCTA
CAGCCCATCATGGATCTTCTGGACAGCAACCTCACCCTGTTTGCCAAAATCTGTGAGAAGACGGTTCTGA
AGCGGGTGCTGAAGGAGCTGTGGAAGCTGGTGATGAACACCATGGAGAGGACCATTGTCCTGCCGCCATC
CAAACTGAAGGATCACATGGTGCGAGAAGAAGCCAAGAGCTTGACCCCGAAGCAGTGTGCCGTGGTTGAA
CTGGCCCTGGACACCATCAAGCAATACTTCCACGCGGGGGGCGTGGGCCTCAAGAAGACCTTTCTCGAGA
AAAGCCCGGACCTTCAGTCCCTGCGCTACGCCCTGTCGCTCTACACACAGGCCACCGACCTGCTCATCAA
AACCTTCGTGCAGACGCAGTCAGCGTAAGAATTCTCGAGCTCCCGGGATCCGCGGCCGCTGAGCAATAAC
TAGCATAACCCCTTGGGGCCTCTAAACGGGTCTTGAGGGGTTTTTTGCTGAAAGGAGGAACTATATCCGG
ATTGGCGAATGGG
[124 nt withheld, positions 2114-2237]
C
[91 nt withheld, positions 2239-2329]
A
[49 nt withheld, positions 2331-2379]
CCTTTGACGTTGGAGTCCACGTTCTTT
[37 nt withheld, positions 2407-2443]
ACCCTATCTCGGTCTATTCTTTTGATTTATAAGGGATTTTGCCGATTTCGGCCTATTGGTTAAAAAATGA
GCTGATTTAACAAAAATTTAACGCGAATTTTAACAAAATATTAACGCTTACAATTTAGGTGGCACTTTTC
GGGGAAATGTGCGCGGAACCCCTATTTGTTTATTTTTCTAAATACATTCAAATATGTATCCGCTCATGAG
ACAATAACCCTGATAAATGCTTCAATAATATTGAAAAAGGAAGAGTATGAGTATTCAACATTTCCGTGTC
GCCCTTATTCCCTTTTTTGCGGCATTTTGCCTTCCTGTTTTTGCTCACCCAGAAACGCTGGTGAAAGTAA
AAGATGCTGAAGATCAGTTGGGTGCACGAGTGGGTTACATCGAACTGGATCTCAACAGCGGTAAGATCCT
TGAGAGTTTTCGCCCCGAAGAACGTTTTCCAATGATGAGCACTTTTAAAGTTCTGCTATGTGGCGCGGTA
TTATCCCGTATTGACGCCGGGCAAGAGCAACTCGGTCGCCGCATACACTATTCTCAGAATGACTTGGTTG
AGTACTCACCAGTCACAGAAAAGCATCTTACGGATGGCATGACAGTAAGAGAATTATGCAGTGCTGCCAT
AACCATGAGTGATAACACTGCGGCCAACTTACTTCTGACAACGATCGGAGGACCGAAGGAGCTAACCGCT
TTTTTGCACAACATGGGGGATCATGTAACTCGCCTTGATCGTTGGGAACCGGAGCTGAATGAAGCCATAC
CAAACGACGAGCGTGACACCACGATGCCTGCAGCAATGGCAACAACGTTGCGCAAACTATTAACTGGCGA
ACTACTTACTCTAGCTTCCCGGCAACAATTAATAGACTGGATGGAGGCGGATAAAGTTGCAGGACCACTT
CTGCGCTCGGCCCTTCCGGCTGGCTGGTTTATTGCTGATAAATCTGGAGCCGGTGAGCGTGGGTCTCGCG
GTATCATTGCAGCACTGGGGCCAGATGGTAAGCCCTCCCGTATCGTAGTTATCTACACGACGGGGAGTCA
GGCAACTATGGATGAACGAAATAGACAGATCGCTGAGATAGGTGCCTCACTGATTAAGCATTGGTAACTG
TCAGACCAAGTTTACTCATATATACTTTAGATTGATTTAAAACTTCATTTTTAATTTAAAAGGATCTAGG
TGAAGATCCTTTTTGATAATCTCATGACCAAAATCCCTTAACGTGAGTTTTCGTTCCACTGAGCGTCAGA
CCCCGTAGAAAAGATCAAAGGATCTTCTTGAGATCCTTTTTTTCTGCGCGTAATCTGCTGCTTGCAAACA
AAAAAACCACCGCTACCAGCGGTGGTTTGTTTGCCGGATCAAGAGCTACCAACTCTTTTTCCGAAGGTAA
CTGGCTTCAGCAGAGCGCAGATACCAAATACTGTCCTTCTAGTGTAGCCGTAGTTAGGCCACCACTTCAA
GAACTCTGTAGCACCGCCTACATACCTCGCTCTGCTAATCCTGTTACCAGTGGATCGACGGAGCGATGCC
GAGCCGTGCTGAAACGGTAAAAGGTTACGTGCAGGCCATGCACCAGAGCTGGTTACAGGATGTGCTGCTG
CCAGTGGCGATAAGTCGTGTCTTACCGGGTTGGACTCAAGACGATAGTTACCGGATAAGGCGCAGCGGTC
GGGCTGAACGGGGGGTTCGTGCACACAGCCCAGCTTGGAGCGAACGACCTACACCGAACTGAGATACCTA
CAGCGTGAGCTATGAGAAAGCGCCACGCTTCCCGAAGGGAGAAAGGCGGACAGGTATCCGGTAAGCGGCA
GGGTCGGAACAGGAGAGCGCACGAGGGAGCTTCCAGGGGGAAACGCCTGGTATCTTTATAGTCCTGTCGG
GTTTCGCCACCTCTGACTTGAGCGTCGATTTTTGTGATGCTCGTCAGGGGGGCGGAGCCTATGGAAAAAC
GCCAGCAACGCGGCCTTTTTACGGTTCCTGGCCTTTTGCTGGCCTTTTGCTCACATGTTCTTTCCTGCGT
TATCCCCTGATTCTGTGGATAACCGTATTACCGCCTTTGAGTGAGCTGATACCGCTCGCCGCAGCCGAAC
GACCGAGCGCAGCGAGTCAGTGAGCGAGGAAGCGGAAGAGCGCCTGATGCGGTATTTTCTCCTTACGCAT
CTGTGCGGTATTTCACACCGCAATGGTGCACTCTCAGTACAATCTGCTCTGATGCCGCATAGTTAAGCCA
GTATACACTCCGCTATCGCTACGTGACTGGGTCATGGCTGCGCCCCGACACCCGCCAACACCCGCTGACG
CGCCCTGACGGGCTTGTCTGCTCCCGGCATCCGCTTACAGACAAGCTGTGACCGTCTCCGGGAGCTGCAT
GTGTCAGAGGTTTTCACCGTCATCACCGAAACGCGCGAGGCAGCTGCGGTAAAGCTCATCAGCGTGGTCG
TGAAGCGATTCACAGATGTCTGCCTGTTCATCCGCGTCCAGCTCGTTGAGTTTCTCCAGAAGCGTTAATG
TCTGGCTTCTGATAAAGCGGGCCATGTTAAGGGCGGTTTTTTCCTGTTTGGTCACTGATGCCTCCGTGTA
AGGGGGATTTCTGTTCATGGGGGTAATGATACCGATGAAACGAGAGAGGATGCTCACGATACGGGTTACT
GATGATGAACATGCCCGGTTACTGGAACGTTGTGAGGGTAAACAACTGGCGGTATGGATGCGGCGGGACC
AGAGAAAAATCACTCAGGGTCAATGCCAGCGCTTCGTTAATACAGATGTAGGTGTTCCACAGGGTAGCCA
GCAGCATCCTGCGATGCAGATCCGGAACATAATGGTGCAGGGCGCTGACTTCCGCGTTTCCAGACTTTAC
GAAACACGGAAACCGAAGACCATTCATGTTGTTGCTCAGGTCGCAGACGTTTTGCAGCAGCAGTCGCTTC
ACGTTCGCTCGCGTATCGGTGATTCATTCTGCTAACCAGTAAGGCAACCCCGCCAGCCTAGCCGGGTCCT
CAACGACAGGAGCACGATCATGCGCACCCGTGGGGCCGCCATGCCGGCGATAATGGCCTGCTTCTCGCCG
AAACGTTTGGTGGCGGGACCAGTGACGAAGGCTTGAGCGAGGGCGTGCAAGATTCCGAATACCGCAAGCG
ACAGGCCGATCATCGTCGCGCTCCAGCGAAAGCGGTCCTCGCCGAAAATGACCCAGAGCGCTGCCGGCAC
CTGTCCTACGAGTTGCATGATAAAGAAGACAGTCATAAGTGCGGCGACGATAGTCATGCCCCGCGCCCAC
CGGAAGGAGCTGACTGGGTTGAAGGCTCTCAAGGGCATCGGTCGAGATCCCGGTGCCTAATGAGTGAGCT
AACTTACATTAATTGCGTTGCGCTCACTGCCCGCTTTCCAGTCGGGAAACCTGTCGTGCCAGCTGCATTA
ATGAATCGGCCAACGCGCGGGGAGAGGCGGTTTGCGTATTGGGCGCCAGGGTGGTTTTTCTTTTCACCAG
TGAGACGGGCAACAGCTGATTGCCCTTCACCGCCTGGCCCTGAGAGAGTTGCAGCAAGCGGTCCACGCTG
GTTTGCCCCAGCAGGCGAAAATCCTGTTTGATGGTGGTTAACGGCGGGATATAACATGAGCTGTCTTCGG
TATCGTCGTATCCCACTACCGAGATATCCGCACCAACGCGCAGCCCGGACTCGGTAATGGCGCGCATTGC
GCCCAGCGCCATCTGATCGTTGGCAACCAGCATCGCAGTGGGAACGATGCCCTCATTCAGCATTTGCATG
GTTTGTTGAAAACCGGACATGGCACTCCAGTCGCCTTCCCGTTCCGCTATCGGCTGAATTTGATTGCGAG
TGAGATATTTATGCCAGCCAGCCAGACGCAGACGCGCCGAGACAGAACTTAATGGGCCCGCTAACAGCGC
GATTTGCTGGTGACCCAATGCGACCAGATGCTCCACGCCCAGTCGCGTACCGTCTTCATGGGAGAAAATA
ATACTGTTGATGGGTGTCTGGTCAGAGACATCAAGAAATAACGCCGGAACATTAGTGCAGGCAGCTTCCA
CAGCAATGGCATCCTGGTCATCCAGCGGATAGTTAATGATCAGCCCACTGACGCGTTGCGCGAGAAGATT
GTGCACCGCCGCTTTACAGGCTTCGACGCCGCTTCGTTCTACCATCGACACCACCACGCTGGCACCCAGT
TGATCGGCGCGAGATTTAATCGCCGCGACAATTTGCGACGGCGCGTGCAGGGCCAGACTGGAGGTGGCAA
CGCCAATCAGCAACGACTGTTTGCCCGCCAGTTGTTGTGCCACGCGGTTGGGAATGTAATTCAGCTCCGC
CATCGCCGCTTCCACTTTTTCCCGCGTTTTCGCAGAAACGTGGCTGGCCTGGTTCACCACGCGGGAAACG
GTCTGATAAGAGACACCGGCATACTCTGCGACATCGTATAACGTTACTGGTTTCACATTCACCACCCTGA
ATTGACTCTCTTCCGGGCGCTATCATGCCATACCGCGAAAGGTTTTGCGCCATTCGATGGTGTCCGGGAT
CTCGACGCTCTCCCTTATGCGACTCCTGCATTAGGAAGCAGCCCAGTAGTAGGTTGAGGCCGTTGAGCAC
CGCCGCCGCAAGGAATGGTGCATGCAAGGAGATGGCGCCCAACAGTCCCCCGGCCACGGGGCCTGCCACC
ATACCCACGCCGAAACAAGCGCTCATGAGCCCGAAGTGGCGAGCCCGATCTTCCCCATCGGTGATGTCGG
CGATATAGGCGCCAGCAACCGCACCTGTGGCGCCGGTGATGCCGGCCACGATGCGTCCGGCGTAGAGGAT
CGAGATCTCGATCCCGCGAAATTAATACGACTCACTATAGGGGAATTGTGAGCGGATAACAATTCCCCTC
TAGAAATAATTTTGTTTAACTT
